>Addgene plasmid #191484 | pLV-mScarlet-SARS-CoV-2-5'UTRΔSL1 | addgene full sequence | sequence record 377399 | Addgene NGS Result
GGGTCTCTCTGGTTAGACCAGATCTGAGCCTGGGAGCTCTCTGGCTAACTAGGGAACCCACTGCTTAAGC
CTCAATAAAGCTTGCCTTGAGTGCTTCAAGTAGTGTGTGCCCGTCTGTTGTGTGACTCTGGTAACTAGAG
ATCCCTCAGACCCTTTTAGTCAGTGTGGAAAATCTCTAGCAGTGGCGCCCGAACAGGGACTTGAAAGCGA
AAGGGAAACCAGAGGAGCTCTCTCGACGCAGGACTCGGCTTGCTGAAGCGCGCACGGCAAGAGGCGAGGG
GCGGCGACTGGTGAGTACGCCAAAAATTTTGACTAGCGGAGGCTAGAAGGAGAGAGATGGGTGCGAGAGC
GTCAGTATTAAGCGGGGGAGAATTAGATCGCGATGGGAAAAAATTCGGTTAAGGCCAGGGGGAAAGAAAA
AATATAAATTAAAACATATAGTATGGGCAAGCAGGGAGCTAGAACGATTCGCAGTTAATCCTGGCCTGTT
AGAAACATCAGAAGGCTGTAGACAAATACTGGGACAGCTACAACCATCCCTTCAGACAGGATCAGAAGAA
CTTAGATCATTATATAATACAGTAGCAACCCTCTATTGTGTGCATCAAAGGATAGAGATAAAAGACACCA
AGGAAGCTTTAGACAAGATAGAGGAAGAGCAAAACAAAAGTAAGACCACCGCACAGCAAGCGGCCGCTGA
TCTTCAGACCTGGAGGAGGAGATATGAGGGACAATTGGAGAAGTGAATTATATAAATATAAAGTAGTAAA
AATTGAACCATTAGGAGTAGCACCCACCAAGGCAAAGAGAAGAGTGGTGCAGAGAGAAAAAAGAGCAGTG
GGAATAGGAGCTTTGTTCCTTGGGTTCTTGGGAGCAGCAGGAAGCACTATGGGCGCAGCGTCAATGACGC
TGACGGTACAGGCCAGACAATTATTGTCTGGTATAGTGCAGCAGCAGAACAATTTGCTGAGGGCTATTGA
GGCGCAACAGCATCTGTTGCAACTCACAGTCTGGGGCATCAAGCAGCTCCAGGCAAGAATCCTGGCTGTG
GAAAGATACCTAAAGGATCAACAGCTCCTGGGGATTTGGGGTTGCTCTGGAAAACTCATTTGCACCACTG
CTGTGCCTTGGAATGCTAGTTGGAGTAATAAATCTCTGGAACAGATTTGGAATCACACGACCTGGATGGA
GTGGGACAGAGAAATTAACAATTACACAAGCTTAATACACTCCTTAATTGAAGAATCGCAAAACCAGCAA
GAAAAGAATGAACAAGAATTATTGGAATTAGATAAATGGGCAAGTTTGTGGAATTGGTTTAACATAACAA
ATTGGCTGTGGTATATAAAATTATTCATAATGATAGTAGGAGGCTTGGTAGGTTTAAGAATAGTTTTTGC
TGTACTTTCTATAGTGAATAGAGTTAGGCAGGGATATTCACCATTATCGTTTCAGACCCACCTCCCAACC
CCGAGGGGACCCGACAGGCCCGAAGGAATAGAAGAAGAAGGTGGAGAGAGAGACAGAGACAGATCCATTC
GATTAGTGAACGGATCTCGACGGTATCGGTTAACTTTTAAAAGAAAAGGGGGGATTGGGGGGTATAGTGC
AGGGGAAAGAATAGTAGACATAATAGCAACAGACATACAAACTAAAGAATTACAAAAACAAATTACAAAA
TTCAAAATTTTATCGATAAGCTTGGGAGTTCCGCGTTACATAACTTACGGTAAATGGCCCGCCTGGCTGA
CCGCCCAACGACCCCCGCCCATTGACGTCAATAATGACGTATGTTCCCATAGTAACGCCAATAGGGACTT
TCCATTGACGTCAATGGGTGGAGTATTTACGGTAAACTGCCCACTTGGCAGTACATCAAGTGTATCATAT
GCCAAGTACGCCCCCTATTGACGTCAATGACGGTAAATGGCCCGCCTGGCATTATGCCCAGTACATGACC
TTATGGGACTTTCCTACTTGGCAGTACATCTACGTATTAGTCATCGCTATTACCATGGTGATGCGGTTTT
GGCAGTACATCAATGGGCGTGGATAGCGGTTTGACTCACGGGGATTTCCAAGTCTCCACCCCATTGACGT
CAATGGGAGTTTGTTTTGGCACCAAAATCAACGGGACTTTCCAAAATGTCGTAACAACTCCGCCCCATTG
ACGCAAATGGGCGGTAGGCGTGTACGGTGGGAGGTCTATATAAGCAGAGCTCGTTTAGTGAACCAACCAA
CTTTCGATCTCTTGTAGATCTGTTCTCTAAACGAACTTTAAAATCTGTGTGGCTGTCACTCGGCTGCATG
CTTAGTGCACTCACGCAGTATAATTAATAACTAATTACTGTCGTTGACAGGACACGAGTAACTCGTCTAT
CTTCTGCAGGCTGCTTACGGTTTCGTCCGTGTTGCAGCCGATCATCAGCACATCTAGGTTTCGTCCGGGT
GTGACCGAAAGGTAAGATGGTGAGCAAGGGCGAGGCAGTGATCAAGGAGTTCATGCGGTTCAAGGTGCAC
ATGGAGGGCTCCATGAACGGCCACGAGTTCGAGATCGAGGGCGAGGGCGAGGGCCGCCCCTACGAGGGCA
CCCAGACCGCCAAGCTGAAGGTGACCAAGGGTGGCCCCCTGCCCTTCTCCTGGGACATCCTGTCCCCTCA
GTTCATGTACGGCTCCAGGGCCTTCACCAAGCACCCCGCCGACATCCCCGACTACTATAAGCAGTCCTTC
CCCGAGGGCTTCAAGTGGGAGCGCGTGATGAACTTCGAGGACGGCGGCGCCGTGACCGTGACCCAGGACA
CCTCCCTGGAGGACGGCACCCTGATCTACAAGGTGAAGCTCCGCGGCACCAACTTCCCTCCTGACGGCCC
CGTAATGCAGAAGAAGACAATGGGCTGGGAAGCGTCCACCGAGCGGTTGTACCCCGAGGACGGCGTGCTG
AAGGGCGACATTAAGATGGCCCTGCGCCTGAAGGACGGCGGCCGCTACCTGGCGGACTTCAAGACCACCT
ACAAGGCCAAGAAGCCCGTGCAGATGCCCGGCGCCTACAACGTCGACCGCAAGTTGGACATCACCTCCCA
CAACGAGGACTACACCGTGGTGGAACAGTACGAACGCTCCGAGGGCCGCCACTCCACCGGCGGCATGGAC
GAGCTGTACAAGTGAGTCGACAATCAACCTCTGGATTACAAAATTTGTGAAAGATTGACTGGTATTCTTA
ACTATGTTGCTCCTTTTACGCTATGTGGATACGCTGCTTTAATGCCTTTGTATCATGCTATTGCTTCCCG
TATGGCTTTCATTTTCTCCTCCTTGTATAAATCCTGGTTGCTGTCTCTTTATGAGGAGTTGTGGCCCGTT
GTCAGGCAACGTGGCGTGGTGTGCACTGTGTTTGCTGACGCAACCCCCACTGGTTGGGGCATTGCCACCA
CCTGTCAGCTCCTTTCCGGGACTTTCGCTTTCCCCCTCCCTATTGCCACGGCGGAACTCATCGCCGCCTG
CCTTGCCCGCTGCTGGACAGGGGCTCGGCTGTTGGGCACTGACAATTCCGTGGTGTTGTCGGGGAAGCTG
ACGTCCTTTCCATGGCTGCTCGCCTGTGTTGCCACCTGGATTCTGCGCGGGACGTCCTTCTGCTACGTCC
CTTCGGCCCTCAATCCAGCGGACCTTCCTTCCCGCGGCCTGCTGCCGGCTCTGCGGCCTCTTCCGCGTCT
TCGCCTTCGCCCTCAGACGAGTCGGATCTCCCTTTGGGCCGCCTCCCCGCCTGGAATTCGAGCTCGGTAC
CTTTAAGACCAATGACTTACAAGGCAGCTGTAGATCTTAGCCACTTTTTAAAAGAAAAGGGGGGACTGGA
AGGGCTAATTCACTCCCAACGAAGACAAGATCTGCTTTTTGCTTGTACTGGGTCTCTCTGGTTAGACCAG
ATCTGAGCCTGGGAGCTCTCTGGCTAACTAGGGAACCCACTGCTTAAGCCTCAATAAAGCTTGCCTTGAG
TGCTTCAAGTAGTGTGTGCCCGTCTGTTGTGTGACTCTGGTAACTAGAGATCCCTCAGACCCTTTTAGTC
AGTGTGGAAAATCTCTAGCAGTAGTAGTTCATGTCATCTTATTATTCAGTATTTATAACTTGCAAAGAAA
TGAATATCAGAGAGTGAGAGGAACTTGTTTATTGCAGCTTATAATGGTTACAAATAAAGCAATAGCATCA
CAAATTTCACAAATAAAGCATTTTTTTCACTGCATTCTAGTTGTGGTTTGTCCAAACTCATCAATGTATC
TTATCATGTCTGGCTCTAGCTATCCCGCCCCTAACTCCGCCCATCCCGCCCCTAACTCCGCCCAGTTCCG
CCCATTCTCCGCCCCATGGCTGACTAATTTTTTTTATTTATGCAGAGGCCGAGGCCGCCTCGGCCTCTGA
GCTATTCCAGAAGTAGTGAGGAGGCTTTTTTGGAGGCCTAGGGACGTACCCAATTCGCCCTATAGTGAGT
CGTATTACGCGCGCTCACTGGCCGTCGTTTTACAACGTCGTGACTGGGAAAACCCTGGCGTTACCCAACT
TAATCGCCTTGCAGCACATCCCCCTTTCGCCAGCTGGCGTAATAGCGAAGAGGCCCGCACCGATCGCCCT
TCCCAACAGTTGCGCAGCCTGAATGGCGAATGGG
[124 nt withheld, positions 4655-4778]
C
[91 nt withheld, positions 4780-4870]
A
[49 nt withheld, positions 4872-4920]
CCTTTGACGTTGGAGTCCACGTTCTTT
[37 nt withheld, positions 4948-4984]
ACCCTATCTCGGTCTATTCTTTTGATTTATAAGGGATTTTGCCGATTTCGGCCTATTGGTTAAAAAATGA
GCTGATTTAACAAAAATTTAACGCGAATTTTAACAAAATATTAACGCTTACAATTTAGGTGGCACTTTTC
GGGGAAATGTGCGCGGAACCCCTATTTGTTTATTTTTCTAAATACATTCAAATATGTATCCGCTCATGAG
ACAATAACCCTGATAAATGCTTCAATAATATTGAAAAAGGAAGAGTATGAGTATTCAACATTTCCGTGTC
GCCCTTATTCCCTTTTTTGCGGCATTTTGCCTTCCTGTTTTTGCTCACCCAGAAACGCTGGTGAAAGTAA
AAGATGCTGAAGATCAGTTGGGTGCACGAGTGGGTTACATCGAACTGGATCTCAACAGCGGTAAGATCCT
TGAGAGTTTTCGCCCCGAAGAACGTTTTCCAATGATGAGCACTTTTAAAGTTCTGCTATGTGGCGCGGTA
TTATCCCGTATTGACGCCGGGCAAGAGCAACTCGGTCGCCGCATACACTATTCTCAGAATGACTTGGTTG
AGTACTCACCAGTCACAGAAAAGCATCTTACGGATGGCATGACAGTAAGAGAATTATGCAGTGCTGCCAT
AACCATGAGTGATAACACTGCGGCCAACTTACTTCTGACAACGATCGGAGGACCGAAGGAGCTAACCGCT
TTTTTGCACAACATGGGGGATCATGTAACTCGCCTTGATCGTTGGGAACCGGAGCTGAATGAAGCCATAC
CAAACGACGAGCGTGACACCACGATGCCTGTAGCAATGGCAACAACGTTGCGCAAACTATTAACTGGCGA
ACTACTTACTCTAGCTTCCCGGCAACAATTAATAGACTGGATGGAGGCGGATAAAGTTGCAGGACCACTT
CTGCGCTCGGCCCTTCCGGCTGGCTGGTTTATTGCTGATAAATCTGGAGCCGGTGAGCGTGGGTCTCGCG
GTATCATTGCAGCACTGGGGCCAGATGGTAAGCCCTCCCGTATCGTAGTTATCTACACGACGGGGAGTCA
GGCAACTATGGATGAACGAAATAGACAGATCGCTGAGATAGGTGCCTCACTGATTAAGCATTGGTAACTG
TCAGACCAAGTTTACTCATATATACTTTAGATTGATTTAAAACTTCATTTTTAATTTAAAAGGATCTAGG
TGAAGATCCTTTTTGATAATCTCATGACCAAAATCCCTTAACGTGAGTTTTCGTTCCACTGAGCGTCAGA
CCCCGTAGAAAAGATCAAAGGATCTTCTTGAGATCCTTTTTTTCTGCGCGTAATCTGCTGCTTGCAAACA
AAAAAACCACCGCTACCAGCGGTGGTTTGTTTGCCGGATCAAGAGCTACCAACTCTTTTTCCGAAGGTAA
CTGGCTTCAGCAGAGCGCAGATACCAAATACTGTTCTTCTAGTGTAGCCGTAGTTAGGCCACCACTTCAA
GAACTCTGTAGCACCGCCTACATACCTCGCTCTGCTAATCCTGTTACCAGTGGCTGCTGCCAGTGGCGAT
AAGTCGTGTCTTACCGGGTTGGACTCAAGACGATAGTTACCGGATAAGGCGCAGCGGTCGGGCTGAACGG
GGGGTTCGTGCACACAGCCCAGCTTGGAGCGAACGACCTACACCGAACTGAGATACCTACAGCGTGAGCT
ATGAGAAAGCGCCACGCTTCCCGAAGGGAGAAAGGCGGACAGGTATCCGGTAAGCGGCAGGGTCGGAACA
GGAGAGCGCACGAGGGAGCTTCCAGGGGGAAACGCCTGGTATCTTTATAGTCCTGTCGGGTTTCGCCACC
TCTGACTTGAGCGTCGATTTTTGTGATGCTCGTCAGGGGGGCGGAGCCTATGGAAAAACGCCAGCAACGC
GGCCTTTTTACGGTTCCTGGCCTTTTGCTGGCCTTTTGCTCACATGTTCTTTCCTGCGTTATCCCCTGAT
TCTGTGGATAACCGTATTACCGCCTTTGAGTGAGCTGATACCGCTCGCCGCAGCCGAACGACCGAGCGCA
GCGAGTCAGTGAGCGAGGAAGCGGAAGAGCGCCCAATACGCAAACCGCCTCTCCCCGCGCGTTGGCCGAT
TCATTAATGCAGCTGGCACGACAGGTTTCCCGACTGGAAAGCGGGCAGTGAGCGCAACGCAATTAATGTG
AGTTAGCTCACTCATTAGGCACCCCAGGCTTTCCACTTTATGCTTCCGGCTCGTATGTTGTGTGGAATTG
TGAGCGGATAACAATTTCACACAGGAAACAGCTATGACCATGATTACGCCAAGCGCGCAATTAACCCTCA
CTAAAGGGAACAAAAGCTGGAGCTGCAAGCTTAATGTAGTCTTATGCAATACTCTTGTAGTCTTGCAACA
TGGTAACGATGAGTTAGCAACATGCCTTACAAGGAGAGAAAAAGCACCGTGCATGCCGATTGGTGGAAGT
AAGGTGGTACGATCGTGCCTTATTAGGAAGGCAACAGACGGGTCTGACATGGATTGGACGAACCACTGAA
TTGCCGCATTGCAGAGATATTGTATTTAAGTGCCTAGCTCGATACATAAAC
Features (pLannotate 1.2.2; 27 found; start..end, strand, type, name):
      1..181     +  LTR            5' LTR (truncated): truncated 5' long terminal repeat (LTR) from HIV-1
    228..353     +  misc_feature   HIV-1 Ψ: packaging signal of human immunodeficiency virus type 1
    337..700     +  CDS            HIV-1 gag (fragment): gag protein from human immunodeficiency virus 1; gag
    846..1079    +  misc_feature   RRE: The Rev response element (RRE) of HIV-1 allows for Rev-dependent mRNA export from the nucleus to the cytoplasm.
   1456..1556    +  CDS            Rev (fragment): human immunodeficiency virus 1 (HIV-1) Rev protein; rev; enhances nuclear export of unspliced and incompletely spliced viral mRNAs
   1575..1691    +  misc_feature   cPPT/CTS: central polypurine tract and central termination sequence of HIV-1
   1714..2017    +  enhancer       CMV enhancer: human cytomegalovirus immediate early enhancer
   2018..2221    +  promoter       CMV promoter: human cytomegalovirus (CMV) immediate early promoter
   2196..2502    +  ncRNA          Sarbecovirus-5UTR: Accession: RF03120 - Sarbecovirus 5'UTR
   2467..3162    +  CDS            mScarlet: mScarlet is a basic (constitutively fluorescent) red fluorescent protein published in 2016, derived from synthetic construct. It has moderate acid sensitivity.
   3172..3760    +  misc_feature   WPRE: woodchuck hepatitis virus posttranscriptional regulatory element
   3777..3845    +  CDS            nef (fragment): NEF_HV1Z2 - Experimental evidence at protein level: Swiss-Prot protein existence level 1. Extracellular Nef protein targets CD4(+) T-lymphocytes for apoptosis by interacting with CXCR4 surface receptors. From Human immunodeficiency virus type 1 group M subtype D (isolate Z2/CDC-Z34) (HIV-1).
   3847..4080    +  LTR            3' LTR (ΔU3): self-inactivating 3' long terminal repeat (LTR) from HIV-1
   4152..4273    +  polyA_signal   SV40 poly(A) signal: SV40 polyadenylation signal
   4313..4448    +  rep_origin     SV40 ori: SV40 origin of replication
   4469..4487    -  promoter       T7 promoter: promoter for bacteriophage T7 RNA polymerase
   4495..4650    +  CDS            lacZα (fragment): LacZα fragment of β-galactosidase; lacZ fragment
   4655..5083    +  rep_origin     f1 ori (sequence partly withheld): f1 bacteriophage origin of replication; arrow indicates direction of (+) strand synthesis
   5136..5240    +  promoter       AmpR promoter: bla
   5241..6101    +  CDS            AmpR: β-lactamase; bla; confers resistance to ampicillin, carbenicillin, and related antibiotics
   6272..6860    +  rep_origin     ori: high-copy-number ColE1/pMB1/pBR322/pUC origin of replication
   7043..7135    +  CDS            lacI (fragment): lac repressor; lacI; The lac repressor binds to the lac operator to inhibit transcription in E. coli. This inhibition can be relieved by adding lactose or isopropyl-β-D-thiogalactopyranoside (IPTG).
   7148..7169    +  protein_bind   CAP binding site: CAP binding activates transcription in the presence of cAMP. E. coli catabolite activator protein
   7188..7214    +  promoter       lac promoter (fragment): promoter for the E. coli lac operon
   7222..7238    +  protein_bind   lac operator: The lac repressor binds to the lac operator to inhibit transcription in E. coli. This inhibition can be relieved by adding lactose or isopropyl-β-D-thiogalactopyranoside (IPTG). lac repressor encoded by lacI
   7283..7301    +  promoter       T3 promoter: promoter for bacteriophage T3 RNA polymerase
   7329..7555    +  promoter       RSV promoter: Rous sarcoma virus enhancer/promoter
