[The description below was written by a language model from this plasmid's Addgene catalogue record and pLannotate feature annotations shown in this document.]
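Description:
pLV-mScarlet-SARS-CoV-2-5'UTRΔSL1 is a 7,555-nt lentiviral transfer plasmid for mammalian expression, built on a pLV backbone. In bacteria it is maintained through a high-copy ColE1/pUC-type origin and selected with ampicillin via the β-lactamase gene. The backbone also carries an f1 origin, an SV40 origin and remnants of a lac/T3/T7 cloning region. The viral portion has a third-generation-style layout. An RSV promoter sits upstream of a truncated HIV-1 5' LTR and drives genomic RNA production in packaging cells. It is followed by the Ψ packaging signal with a partial gag sequence, the Rev response element for Rev-dependent nuclear export, and the cPPT/CTS. The 3' LTR carries the ΔU3 deletion that makes the integrated provirus self-inactivating, and an SV40 polyadenylation signal lies downstream of it.

The payload is a reporter cassette in which the CMV enhancer and promoter transcribe an mRNA whose leader is the SARS-CoV-2 5' UTR lacking stem-loop 1 (ΔSL1). This leader is placed directly upstream of the red fluorescent protein mScarlet, and a WPRE follows to enhance transcript expression. The annotated sarbecovirus 5' UTR match slightly overlaps both the end of the CMV promoter and the start of the mScarlet annotation, consistent with a tight junction of promoter, viral leader and reporter. The exact boundaries of the deletion are not given in the record. mScarlet fluorescence therefore reports translation of an mRNA carrying the mutated viral leader. According to the associated publication title, the construct belongs to work on stem-loop 1 of the 5' UTR in viral translation and evasion of Nsp1. This suggests it serves as the SL1-deleted comparison reporter, deliverable by transfection or by lentiviral transduction.
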