Addgene plasmid #191484: pLV-mScarlet-SARS-CoV-2-5'UTRΔSL1
Purpose: Lentiviral expression of SARS-CoV-2 5' UTR ΔSL1
Depositing lab: Hao Wu. Depositing organization: Boston Children's Hospital. Publication: Targeting stem-loop 1 of the SARS-CoV-2 5' UTR to suppress viral translation and Nsp1 evasion. Vora SM, Fontana P, Mao T, Leger V, Zhang Y, Fu TM, Lieberman J, Gehrke L, Shi M, Wang L, Iwasaki A, Wu H. Proc Natl Acad Sci U S A. 2022 Mar 1;119(9). pii: 2117198119. doi: 10.1073/pnas.2117198119. PubMed 35149555.
Backbone
  Vector backbone: pLV
  Vector type: Mammalian Expression, Lentiviral
Growth in bacteria
  Bacterial resistance: Ampicillin, 100 μg/mL
  Growth temperature: 37°C
  Growth strain: NEB Stable
  Copy number: High Copy
Gene/Insert
  Gene/Insert name: SARS-CoV-2 5' UTR ΔSL1
  Species: Severe acute respiratory syndrome coronavirus 2
  Entrez Gene: NEWENTRY
  Cloning method: Gibson Cloning
Terms and licenses: Academic/Nonprofit Terms; Industry Terms: Not Available to Industry
How to cite: pLV-mScarlet-SARS-CoV-2-5'UTRΔSL1 was a gift from Hao Wu (Addgene plasmid # 191484 ; http://n2t.net/addgene:191484 ; RRID:Addgene_191484)
